>Addgene plasmid #103963 | pcDNA3.1-R2ACR_853-EYFP | addgene full sequence | sequence record 199325 | Addgene NGS Result
CGGAACTGGGCGGAGTTAGGGGCGGGATGGGCGGAGTTAGGGGCGGGACTATGGTTGCTGACTAATTGAG
ATGCATGCTTTGCATACTTCTGCCTGCTGGGGAGCCTGGGGACTTTCCACACCTGGTTGCTGACTAATTG
AGATGCATGCTTTGCATACTTCTGCCTGCTGGGGAGCCTGGGGACTTTCCACACCCTAACTGACACACAT
TCCACAGAATTAATTCGCGTTAAATTTTTGTTAAATCAGCTCATTTTTTAACCAATAGGCCGAAATCGGC
AAAATCCCTTATAAATCAAAAGAATAGACCGAGATAGGGTTGAGTGTTGTTCCAGTTTGGAACAAGAGTC
CACTATTAAAGAACGTGGACTCCAACGTCAAAGG
[49 nt withheld, positions 385-433]
T
[91 nt withheld, positions 435-525]
G
[124 nt withheld, positions 527-650]
GGGGATACCCCCTAGAGCCCCAGCTGGTTCTTTCCGCCTCAGAAGCCATAGAGCCCACCGCATCCCCAGC
ATGCCTGCTATTGTCTTCCCAATCCTCCCCCTTGCTGTCCTGCCCCACCCCACCCCCCAGAATAGAATGA
CACCTACTCAGACAATGCGATGCAATTTCCTCATTTTATTAGGAAAGGACAGTGGGAGTGGCACCTTCCA
GGGTCAAGGAAGGCACGGGGGAGGGGCAAACAACAGATGGCTGGCAACTAGAAGGCACAGTCGAGGCTGA
TCAGCGGGTTTAAACTCAATGGTGATGGTGATGATGACCGGTACGCGTAGAATCGAGACCGAGGAGAGGG
TTAGGGATAGGCTTACCTTCGAACCGCGGGCCCTCTAGAGCATATGTTACTTGTACAGCTCGTCCATGCC
GAGAGTGATCCCGGCGGCGGTCACGAACTCCAGCAGGACCATGTGATCGCGCTTCTCGTTGGGGTCTTTG
CTCAGGGCGGACTGGTAGCTCAGGTAGTGGTTGTCGGGCAGCAGCACGGGGCCGTCGCCGATGGGGGTGT
TCTGCTGGTAGTGGTCGGCGAGCTGCACGCTGCCGTCCTCGATGTTGTGGCGGATCTTGAAGTTCACCTT
GATGCCGTTCTTCTGCTTGTCGGCCATGATATAGACGTTGTGGCTGTTGTAGTTGTACTCCAGCTTGTGC
CCCAGGATGTTGCCGTCCTCCTTGAAGTCGATGCCCTTCAGCTCGATGCGGTTCACCAGGGTGTCGCCCT
CGAACTTCACCTCGGCGCGGGTCTTGTAGTTGCCGTCGTCCTTGAAGAAGATGGTGCGCTCCTGGACGTA
GCCTTCGGGCATGGCGGACTTGAAGAAGTCGTGCTGCTTCATGTGGTCGGGGTAGCGGGCGAAGCACTGC
AGGCCGTAGCCGAAGGTGGTCACGAGGGTGGGCCAGGGCACGGGCAGCTTGCCGGTGGTGCAGATGAACT
TCAGGGTCAGCTTGCCGTAGGTGGCATCGCCCTCGCCCTCGCCGGACACGCTGAACTTGTGGCCGTTTAC
GTCGCCGTCCAGCTCGACCAGGATGGGCACCACCCCGGTGAACAGCTCCTCGCCCTTGCTCACGGCGGCC
GCAGCCTCTGTCTCCTCGCTGGCCTTGCCCCTCCAGCTATCCAGGGCCATATCGATGTAGGTCTCGTGCA
CTTCGTTTTTCTGAGGCAGCTTGCTGGACTCCAGGGTTTCGGGGGTCCAGCTGCCGTTGAGGACCTGGAA
CAGGGTATTGGCGTTGATGATGCCGTACATGTTCTTGCACAGCATATCAGCGATCAGGTAGGCCAGCACG
GTGGCGTTCTCATTGATCATGCAGATGCCGGTGGGGGCCAGTGTCCAGATGATGGGGAAGCTCACCCAGG
CGAAGAAGAACAGGCTCCTCATGAACATCAGCCTGTTGTACACGATGTTGTTCAGCTTGGACCTGAAGGC
GCCAAACTTCTTCAGGCCGGCGGCGAAAATGCTGCTGACCAGAAAGAAGTCGAAGGCCAGGCAGATGCAG
CCCAGGAAGAACAGGAACCACTTCATGAAGTTGTTGCTGATCACGCTGGCGCCAATGCCGTACACGGTCT
GGATCAGGGTGGCGGCCATCACCATATTCTTGCAGCTCACGCCCATCCACTTCAGCTCATGGATGCCCAC
CACCTGGAACAGCATGATGGGACAGGTGATCAGCCAGCTGCAGAATCTGGCGATGGGGACCACCCTGCCG
TCGCTGAGTCTCATGTTGCCGTTGCCGGTGGCGGCCACGCTGTACAGAATGGTCTCCACCAGGGGCAGGT
ACACGGCCTCCCATGTGACTCTGGGGGCCCTGCTGGCCATGAACACCACCTGACAGGCGCAGATGCAGGC
GAACAGCAGCTGGAAGATCTTGGTGGTGGAGGTAATGGTGGGGCCCATGGCGGCGCAATCCATGTTGGAG
GCCTCCCAGGTGCCGTACAGGCCAAACTGGGGATCGGCCACGGCGCTCATGGATCCGAGCTCGGTACCAA
GCTTAACTAGCCAGCTTGGGTCTCCCTATAGTGAGTCGTATTAATTTCGATAAGCCAGTAAGCAGTGGGT
TCTCTAGTTAGCCAGAGAGCTCTGCTTATATAGACCTCCCACCGTACACGCCTACCGCCCATTTGCGTCA
ATGGGGCGGAGTTGTTACGACATTTTGGAAAGTCCCGTTGATTTTGGTGCCAAAACAAACTCCCATTGAC
GTCAATGGGGTGGAGACTTGGAAATCCCCGTGAGTCAAACCGCTATCCACGCCCATTGATGTACTGCCAA
AACCGCATCACCATGGTAATAGCGATGACTAATACGTAGATGTACTGCCAAGTAGGAAAGTCCCATAAGG
TCATGTACTGGGCATAATGCCAGGCGGGCCATTTACCGTCATTGACGTCAATAGGGGGCGTACTTGGCAT
ATGATACACTTGATGTACTGCCAAGTGGGCAGTTTACCGTAAATACTCCACCCATTGACGTCAATGGAAA
GTCCCTATTGGCGTTACTATGGGAACATACGTCATTATTGACGTCAATGGGCGGGGGTCGTTGGGCGGTC
AGCCAGGCGGGCCATTTACCGTAAGTTATGTAACGCGGAACTCCATATATGGGCTATGAACTAATGACCC
CGTAATTGATTACTATTAATAACTAGTCAATAATCAATGTCAACGCGTATATCTGGCCCGTACATCGCGA
AGCAGCGCAAAACGCCTAACCCTAAGCAGATTCTTCATGCAATTGTCGGTCAAGCCTTGCCTTGTTGTAG
CTTAAATTTTGCTCGCGCACTACTCAGCGACCTCCAACACACAAGCAGGGAGCAGATACTGGCTTAACTA
TGCGGCATCAGAGCAGATTGTACTGAGAGTGCACCATAGGGGATCGGGAGATCTCCCGATCCGTCGACGT
CAGGTGGCACTTTTCGGGGAAATGTGCGCGGAACCCCTATTTGTTTATTTTTCTAAATACATTCAAATAT
GTATCCGCTCATGAGACAATAACCCTGATAAATGCTTCAATAATATTGAAAAAGGAAGAGTATGAGTATT
CAACATTTCCGTGTCGCCCTTATTCCCTTTTTTGCGGCATTTTGCCTTCCTGTTTTTGCTCACCCAGAAA
CGCTGGTGAAAGTAAAAGATGCTGAAGATCAGTTGGGTGCACGAGTGGGTTACATCGAACTGGATCTCAA
CAGCGGTAAGATCCTTGAGAGTTTTCGCCCCGAAGAACGTTTTCCAATGATGAGCACTTTTAAAGTTCTG
CTATGTGGCGCGGTATTATCCCGTATTGACGCCGGGCAAGAGCAACTCGGTCGCCGCATACACTATTCTC
AGAATGACTTGGTTGAGTACTCACCAGTCACAGAAAAGCATCTTACGGATGGCATGACAGTAAGAGAATT
ATGCAGTGCTGCCATAACCATGAGTGATAACACTGCGGCCAACTTACTTCTGACAACGATCGGAGGACCG
AAGGAGCTAACCGCTTTTTTGCACAACATGGGGGATCATGTAACTCGCCTTGATCGTTGGGAACCGGAGC
TGAATGAAGCCATACCAAACGACGAGCGTGACACCACGATGCCTGTAGCAATGGCAACAACGTTGCGCAA
ACTATTAACTGGCGAACTACTTACTCTAGCTTCCCGGCAACAATTAATAGACTGGATGGAGGCGGATAAA
GTTGCAGGACCACTTCTGCGCTCGGCCCTTCCGGCTGGCTGGTTTATTGCTGATAAATCTGGAGCCGGTG
AGCGTGGGTCTCGCGGTATCATTGCAGCACTGGGGCCAGATGGTAAGCCCTCCCGTATCGTAGTTATCTA
CACGACGGGGAGTCAGGCAACTATGGATGAACGAAATAGACAGATCGCTGAGATAGGTGCCTCACTGATT
AAGCATTGGTAACTGTCAGACCAAGTTTACTCATATATACTTTAGATTGATTTAAAACTTCATTTTTAAT
TTAAAAGGATCTAGGTGAAGATCCTTTTTGATAATCTCATGACCAAAATCCCTTAACGTGAGTTTTCGTT
CCACTGAGCGTCAGACCCCGTAGAAAAGATCAAAGGATCTTCTTGAGATCCTTTTTTTCTGCGCGTAATC
TGCTGCTTGCAAACAAAAAAACCACCGCTACCAGCGGTGGTTTGTTTGCCGGATCAAGAGCTACCAACTC
TTTTTCCGAAGGTAACTGGCTTCAGCAGAGCGCAGATACCAAATACTGTTCTTCTAGTGTAGCCGTAGTT
AGGCCACCACTTCAAGAACTCTGTAGCACCGCCTACATACCTCGCTCTGCTAATCCTGTTACCAGTGGCT
GCTGCCAGTGGCGATAAGTCGTGTCTTACCGGGTTGGACTCAAGACGATAGTTACCGGATAAGGCGCAGC
GGTCGGGCTGAACGGGGGGTTCGTGCACACAGCCCAGCTTGGAGCGAACGACCTACACCGAACTGAGATA
CCTACAGCGTGAGCTATGAGAAAGCGCCACGCTTCCCGAAGGGAGAAAGGCGGACAGGTATCCGGTAAGC
GGCAGGGTCGGAACAGGAGAGCGCACGAGGGAGCTTCCAGGGGGAAACGCCTGGTATCTTTATAGTCCTG
TCGGGTTTCGCCACCTCTGACTTGAGCGTCGATTTTTGTGATGCTCGTCAGGGGGGCGGAGCCTATGGAA
AAACGCCAGCAACGCGGCCTTTTTACGGTTCCTGGCCTTTTGCTGGCCTTTTGCTCACATGTTCTTTCCT
GCGTTATCCCCTGATTCTGTGGATAACCGTATTACCGCCTTTGAGTGAGCTGATACCGCTCGCCGCAGCC
GAACGACCGAGCGCAGCGAGTCAGTGAGCGAGGAAGCGGAAGAGCGCCCAATACGCAAACCGCCTCTCCC
CGCGCGTTGGCCGATTCATTAATGCAGCTGGCACGACAGGTTTCCCGACTGGAAAGCGGGCAGTGAGCGC
AACGCAATTAATGTGAGTTAGCTCACTCATTAGGCACCCCAGGCTTTACACTTTATGCTTCCGGCTCGTA
TGTTGTGTGGAATTGTGAGCGGATAACAATTTCACACAGGAAACAGCTATGACCATGATTACGCCAAGCT
CTAGCTAGAGGTCGACGGTATACAGACATGATAAGATACATTGATGAGTTTGGACAAACCACAACTAGAA
TGCAGTGAAAAAAATGCTTTATTTGTGAAATTTGTGATGCTATTGCTTTATTTGTAACCATTATAAGCTG
CAATAAACAAGTTGGGGTGGGCGAAGAACTCCAGCATGAGATCCCCGCGCTGGAGGATCATCCAGCCGGC
GTCCCGGAAAACGATTCCGAAGCCCAACCTTTCATAGAAGGCGGCGGTGGAATCGAAATCTCGTGATGGC
AGGTTGGGCGTCGCTTGGTCGGTCATTTCGCGAACCCCAGAGTCCCGCTCAGAAGAACTCGTCAAGAAGG
CGATAGAAGGCGATGCGCTGCGAATCGGGAGCGGCGATACCGTAAAGCACGAGGAAGCGGTCAGCCCATT
CGCCGCCAAGCTCTTCAGCAATATCACGGGTAGCCAACGCTATGTCCTGATAGCGGTCCGCCACACCCAG
CCGGCCACAGTCGATGAATCCAGAAAAGCGGCCATTTTCCACCATGATATTCGGCAAGCAGGCATCGCCA
TGGGTCACGACGAGATCCTCGCCGTCGGGCATGCGCGCCTTGAGCCTGGCGAACAGTTCGGCTGGCGCGA
GCCCCTGATGCTCTTCGTCCAGATCATCCTGATCGACAAGACCGGCTTCCATCCGAGTACGTGCTCGCTC
GATGCGATGTTTCGCTTGGTGGTCGAATGGGCAGGTAGCCGGATCAAGCGTATGCAGCCGCCGCATTGCA
TCAGCCATGATGGATACTTTCTCGGCAGGAGCAAGGTGAGATGACAGGAGATCCTGCCCCGGCACTTCGC
CCAATAGCAGCCAGTCCCTTCCCGCTTCAGTGACAACGTCGAGCACAGCTGCGCAAGGAACGCCCGTCGT
GGCCAGCCACGATAGCCGCGCTGCCTCGTCCTGCAGTTCATTCAGGGCACCGGACAGGTCGGTCTTGACA
AAAAGAACCGGGCGCCCCTGCGCTGACAGCCGGAACACGGCGGCATCAGAGCAGCCGATTGTCTGTTGTG
CCCAGTCATAGCCGAATAGCCTCTCCACCCAAGCGGCCGGAGAACCTGCGTGCAATCCATCTTGTTCAAT
CATGCGAAACGATCCTCATCCTGTCTCTTGATCAGATCCGAAAATGGATATACAAGCTCCCGGGAGCTTT
TTGCAAAAGCCTAGGCCTCCAAAAAAGCCTCCTCACTACTTCTGGAATAGCTCAGAGGCAGAGGCGGCCT
CGGCCTCTGCATAAATAAAAAAAATTAGTCAGCCATGGGGCGGAGAATGGG
Features (pLannotate 1.2.2; 21 found; start..end, strand, type, name):
    222..650     -  rep_origin     f1 ori (sequence partly withheld): f1 bacteriophage origin of replication; arrow indicates direction of (+) strand synthesis
    671..692     -  promoter       SV40 promoter (fragment): SV40 enhancer and early promoter
    696..920     -  polyA_signal   bGH poly(A) signal: bovine growth hormone polyadenylation signal
    976..1017    -  CDS            V5 tag: epitope tag from simian virus 5
   1047..1763    -  CDS            EYFP: enhanced YFP mammalian codon-optimized
   2705..2723    -  promoter       T7 promoter: promoter for bacteriophage T7 RNA polymerase
   2739..2772    -  LTR            5' LTR (truncated) (fragment): truncated 5' long terminal repeat (LTR) from HIV-1
   2768..2971    -  promoter       CMV promoter: human cytomegalovirus (CMV) immediate early promoter
   2972..3351    -  enhancer       CMV enhancer: human cytomegalovirus immediate early enhancer
   3506..3558    +  misc_feature   bom (fragment): basis of mobility region from pBR322
   3617..3721    +  promoter       AmpR promoter: bla
   3722..4582    +  CDS            AmpR: β-lactamase; bla; confers resistance to ampicillin, carbenicillin, and related antibiotics
   4753..5341    +  rep_origin     ori: high-copy-number ColE1/pMB1/pBR322/pUC origin of replication
   5524..5616    +  CDS            lacI (fragment): lac repressor; lacI; The lac repressor binds to the lac operator to inhibit transcription in E. coli. This inhibition can be relieved by adding lactose or isopropyl-β-D-thiogalactopyranoside (IPTG).
   5629..5650    +  protein_bind   CAP binding site: CAP binding activates transcription in the presence of cAMP. E. coli catabolite activator protein
   5665..5695    +  promoter       lac promoter: promoter for the E. coli lac operon
   5703..5719    +  protein_bind   lac operator: The lac repressor binds to the lac operator to inhibit transcription in E. coli. This inhibition can be relieved by adding lactose or isopropyl-β-D-thiogalactopyranoside (IPTG). lac repressor encoded by lacI
   5792..5913    -  polyA_signal   SV40 poly(A) signal: SV40 polyadenylation signal
   5908..6066    -  CDS            ble (fragment): BLE_KLEPN - Experimental evidence at protein level: Swiss-Prot protein existence level 1. Binding protein with a strong affinity to the bleomycin family of antibiotics. Binds to CL990; an antimitotic-antibiotic compound. From Klebsiella pneumoniae.
   6092..6883    -  CDS            neo: KKA2_KLEPN - Also known as kan, nptII. Experimental evidence at protein level: Swiss-Prot protein existence level 1. Resistance to kanamycin, neomycin, paromomycin, ribostamycin, butirosin and gentamicin B. From Klebsiella pneumoniae.
   6950..208     -  promoter       SV40 promoter (across the origin): SV40 enhancer and early promoter
