[The description below was written by a language model from this plasmid's Addgene catalogue record, the feature table of its GenBank file and pLannotate feature annotations shown in this document.]
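Description:
pcDNA3.1-R2ACR_853-EYFP is a mammalian expression plasmid built on the Invitrogen pcDNA3.1 backbone, carrying a human codon-optimized anion channelrhodopsin (R2ACR_853) from the cryptophyte alga Rhodomonas sp. The 888 bp opsin coding region was inserted between BamHI and NotI, directly upstream of an EYFP sequence that had been placed in the backbone between NotI and XbaI, so the channel is produced as a C-terminal EYFP fusion. Transcription is driven by the CMV immediate-early enhancer and promoter and terminated by the bovine growth hormone polyadenylation signal. A T7 promoter lies between the CMV promoter and the insert and serves as a sequencing primer site. The annotation also detects a V5 epitope sequence downstream of EYFP, but the record does not indicate whether it is in frame with the fusion.

In E. coli the plasmid replicates from a high-copy ColE1/pUC-type origin and is selected with ampicillin through the bla gene; an f1 origin is also present. An SV40 early promoter drives a neomycin phosphotransferase cassette with an SV40 poly(A) signal, which in principle allows G418-type selection of stably transfected mammalian cells. The opsin itself is not labelled in the automated feature table, corresponding to the unannotated gap between the T7 promoter and EYFP. The sequenced record is 7,071 nt, whereas the catalogue lists about 7,800 bp. The separate GenBank record covers only the 717 bp EYFP coding sequence. The construct is intended for expressing this light-gated anion channel in mammalian cells, with EYFP fluorescence marking expressing cells, and it comes from a study comparing kinetics, conductance and spectral sensitivity among natural anion channelrhodopsins.
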