Addgene plasmid #103963: pcDNA3.1-R2ACR_853-EYFP
Purpose: Anion channelrhodopsin from Rhodomonas sp. (CCAC1630) for expression in mammalian cells
Depositing lab: John Spudich. Depositing organization: University of Texas Health Science Center at Houston. Publication: The Expanding Family of Natural Anion Channelrhodopsins Reveals Large Variations in Kinetics, Conductance, and Spectral Sensitivity. Govorunova EG, Sineshchekov OA, Rodarte EM, Janz R, Morelle O, Melkonian M, Wong GK, Spudich JL. Sci Rep. 2017 Mar 3;7:43358. doi: 10.1038/srep43358. PubMed 28256618.
Backbone
  Vector backbone: pcDNA3.1
  Backbone manufacturer: Invitrogen
  Backbone size w/o insert (bp): 6217
  Total vector size (bp): 7800
  Modifications to backbone: EYFP was cloned between NotI and XbaI sites
  Vector type: Mammalian Expression
Growth in bacteria
  Bacterial resistance: Ampicillin, 100 μg/mL
  Growth temperature: 37°C
  Growth strain: DH5alpha
  Copy number: High Copy
Gene/Insert
  Gene/Insert name: Anion channelrhodopsin R2ACR_853
  Species: Rhodomonas sp.
  Insert size (bp): 888
  Mutation: human codon optimized
  GenBank ID: KX879689
  Promoter: CMV
  Tag / fusion protein: EYFP (C terminal on backbone)
  Cloning method: Restriction Enzyme; 5′ cloning site BamHI (not destroyed); 3′ cloning site NotI (not destroyed)
  Sequencing primers: 5′ T7
Terms and licenses: Academic/Nonprofit Terms; Industry Terms: Not Available to Industry
How to cite: pcDNA3.1-R2ACR_853-EYFP was a gift from John Spudich (Addgene plasmid # 103963 ; http://n2t.net/addgene:103963 ; RRID:Addgene_103963)
