LOCUS       Exported 717 bp ds-DNA linear SYN 16-SEP-2021
DEFINITION  Anion channelrhodopsin from Rhodomonas sp. (CCAC1630) for expression
            in mammalian cells.
ACCESSION   .
VERSION     .
KEYWORDS    pcDNA3.1-R2ACR_853-EYFP
SOURCE      synthetic DNA construct
  ORGANISM  synthetic DNA construct
REFERENCE   1 (bases 1 to 717)
  AUTHORS   Govorunova EG, Sineshchekov OA, Rodarte EM, Janz R, Morelle O,
            Melkonian M, Wong GK, Spudich JL
  TITLE     The Expanding Family of Natural Anion Channelrhodopsins Reveals
            Large Variations in Kinetics, Conductance, and Spectral Sensitivity.
  JOURNAL   Sci Rep. 2017 Mar 3;7:43358. doi: 10.1038/srep43358.
  PUBMED    28256618
REFERENCE   2 (bases 1 to 717)
  AUTHORS   .
  TITLE     Direct Submission
  JOURNAL   Exported Sep 16, 2021 from SnapGene Server 1.1.58
            http://www.snapgene.com
FEATURES             Location/Qualifiers
     source          1..717
                     /organism="synthetic DNA construct"
                     /mol_type="other DNA"
     CDS             1..717
                     /codon_start=1
                     /product="enhanced YFP"
                     /label=EYFP
                     /note="mammalian codon-optimized"
                     /translation="VSKGEELFTGVVPILVELDGDVNGHKFSVSGEGEGDATYGKLTLK
                     FICTTGKLPVPWPTLVTTFGYGLQCFARYPDHMKQHDFFKSAMPEGYVQERTIFFKDDG
                     NYKTRAEVKFEGDTLVNRIELKGIDFKEDGNILGHKLEYNYNSHNVYIMADKQKNGIKV
                     NFKIRHNIEDGSVQLADHYQQNTPIGDGPVLLPDNHYLSYQSALSKDPNEKRDHMVLLE
                     FVTAAGITLGMDELYK"
     primer_bind     complement(43..64)
                     /label=EGFP-N
                     /note="EGFP, reverse primer"
     primer_bind     complement(304..323)
                     /label=EXFP-R
                     /note="For distinguishing EGFP variants, reverse primer"
     primer_bind     651..672
                     /label=EGFP-C
                     /note="EGFP, forward primer"
ORIGIN
        1 gtgagcaagg gcgaggagct gttcaccggg gtggtgccca tcctggtcga gctggacggc
       61 gacgtaaacg gccacaagtt cagcgtgtcc ggcgagggcg agggcgatgc cacctacggc
      121 aagctgaccc tgaagttcat ctgcaccacc ggcaagctgc ccgtgccctg gcccaccctc
      181 gtgaccacct tcggctacgg cctgcagtgc ttcgcccgct accccgacca catgaagcag
      241 cacgacttct tcaagtccgc catgcccgaa ggctacgtcc aggagcgcac catcttcttc
      301 aaggacgacg gcaactacaa gacccgcgcc gaggtgaagt tcgagggcga caccctggtg
      361 aaccgcatcg agctgaaggg catcgacttc aaggaggacg gcaacatcct ggggcacaag
      421 ctggagtaca actacaacag ccacaacgtc tatatcatgg ccgacaagca gaagaacggc
      481 atcaaggtga acttcaagat ccgccacaac atcgaggacg gcagcgtgca gctcgccgac
      541 cactaccagc agaacacccc catcggcgac ggccccgtgc tgctgcccga caaccactac
      601 ctgagctacc agtccgccct gagcaaagac cccaacgaga agcgcgatca catggtcctg
      661 ctggagttcg tgaccgccgc cgggatcact ctcggcatgg acgagctgta caagtaa
//
