>Addgene plasmid #103963 | pcDNA3.1-R2ACR_853-EYFP | depositor partial sequence | sequence record 196896 | R2ACR_853
ATGAGCGCCGTGGCCGATCCCCAGTTTGGCCTGTACGGCACCTGGGAGGCCTCCAACATGGATTGCGCCG
CCATGGGCCCCACCATTACCTCCACCACCAAGATCTTCCAGCTGCTGTTCGCCTGCATCTGCGCCTGTCA
GGTGGTGTTCATGGCCAGCAGGGCCCCCAGAGTCACATGGGAGGCCGTGTACCTGCCCCTGGTGGAGACC
ATTCTGTACAGCGTGGCCGCCACCGGCAACGGCAACATGAGACTCAGCGACGGCAGGGTGGTCCCCATCG
CCAGATTCTGCAGCTGGCTGATCACCTGTCCCATCATGCTGTTCCAGGTGGTGGGCATCCATGAGCTGAA
GTGGATGGGCGTGAGCTGCAAGAATATGGTGATGGCCGCCACCCTGATCCAGACCGTGTACGGCATTGGC
GCCAGCGTGATCAGCAACAACTTCATGAAGTGGTTCCTGTTCTTCCTGGGCTGCATCTGCCTGGCCTTCG
ACTTCTTTCTGGTCAGCAGCATTTTCGCCGCCGGCCTGAAGAAGTTTGGCGCCTTCAGGTCCAAGCTGAA
CAACATCGTGTACAACAGGCTGATGTTCATGAGGAGCCTGTTCTTCTTCGCCTGGGTGAGCTTCCCCATC
ATCTGGACACTGGCCCCCACCGGCATCTGCATGATCAATGAGAACGCCACCGTGCTGGCCTACCTGATCG
CTGATATGCTGTGCAAGAACATGTACGGCATCATCAACGCCAATACCCTGTTCCAGGTCCTCAACGGCAG
CTGGACCCCCGAAACCCTGGAGTCCAGCAAGCTGCCTCAGAAAAACGAAGTGCACGAGACCTACATCGAT
ATGGCCCTGGATAGCTGGAGGGGCAAGGCCAGCGAGGAGACAGAGGCT
